>Addgene plasmid #138699 | pLenti-Hygro-sgSIK3 | addgene full sequence | sequence record 273054 | Addgene NGS Result
TGATGCGGTTTTGGCAGTACATCAATGGGCGTGGATAGCGGTTTGACTCACGGGGATTTCCAAGTCTCCA
CCCCATTGACGTCAATGGGAGTTTGTTTTGGCACCAAAATCAACGGGACTTTCCAAAATGTCGTAACAAC
TCCGCCCCATTGACGCAAATGGGCGGTAGGCGTGTACGGTGGGAGGTCTATATAAGCAGCGCGTTTTGCC
TGTACTGGGTCTCTCTGGTTAGACCAGATCTGAGCCTGGGAGCTCTCTGGCTAACTAGGGAACCCACTGC
TTAAGCCTCAATAAAGCTTGCCTTGAGTGCTTCAAGTAGTGTGTGCCCGTCTGTTGTGTGACTCTGGTAA
CTAGAGATCCCTCAGACCCTTTTAGTCAGTGTGGAAAATCTCTAGCAGTGGCGCCCGAACAGGGACTTGA
AAGCGAAAGGGAAACCAGAGGAGCTCTCTCGACGCAGGACTCGGCTTGCTGAAGCGCGCACGGCAAGAGG
CGAGGGGCGGCGACTGGTGAGTACGCCAAAAATTTTGACTAGCGGAGGCTAGAAGGAGAGAGATGGGTGC
GAGAGCGTCAGTATTAAGCGGGGGAGAATTAGATCGCGATGGGAAAAAATTCGGTTAAGGCCAGGGGGAA
AGAAAAAATATAAATTAAAACATATAGTATGGGCAAGCAGGGAGCTAGAACGATTCGCAGTTAATCCTGG
CCTGTTAGAAACATCAGAAGGCTGTAGACAAATACTGGGACAGCTACAACCATCCCTTCAGACAGGATCA
GAAGAACTTAGATCATTATATAATACAGTAGCAACCCTCTATTGTGTGCATCAAAGGATAGAGATAAAAG
ACACCAAGGAAGCTTTAGACAAGATAGAGGAAGAGCAAAACAAAAGTAAGACCACCGCACAGCAAGCGGC
CGCTGATCTTCAGACCTGGAGGAGGAGATATGAGGGACAATTGGAGAAGTGAATTATATAAATATAAAGT
AGTAAAAATTGAACCATTAGGAGTAGCACCCACCAAGGCAAAGAGAAGAGTGGTGCAGAGAGAAAAAAGA
GCAGTGGGAATAGGAGCTTTGTTCCTTGGGTTCTTGGGAGCAGCAGGAAGCACTATGGGCGCAGCGTCAA
TGACGCTGACGGTACAGGCCAGACAATTATTGTCTGGTATAGTGCAGCAGCAGAACAATTTGCTGAGGGC
TATTGAGGCGCAACAGCATCTGTTGCAACTCACAGTCTGGGGCATCAAGCAGCTCCAGGCAAGAATCCTG
GCTGTGGAAAGATACCTAAAGGATCAACAGCTCCTGGGGATTTGGGGTTGCTCTGGAAAACTCATTTGCA
CCACTGCTGTGCCTTGGAATGCTAGTTGGAGTAATAAATCTCTGGAACAGATTTGGAATCACACGACCTG
GATGGAGTGGGACAGAGAAATTAACAATTACACAAGCTTAATACACTCCTTAATTGAAGAATCGCAAAAC
CAGCAAGAAAAGAATGAACAAGAATTATTGGAATTAGATAAATGGGCAAGTTTGTGGAATTGGTTTAACA
TAACAAATTGGCTGTGGTATATAAAATTATTCATAATGATAGTAGGAGGCTTGGTAGGTTTAAGAATAGT
TTTTGCTGTACTTTCTATAGTGAATAGAGTTAGGCAGGGATATTCACCATTATCGTTTCAGACCCACCTC
CCAACCCCGAGGGGACCCGACAGGCCCGAAGGAATAGAAGAAGAAGGTGGAGAGAGAGACAGAGACAGAT
CCATTCGATTAGTGAACGGATCGGCACTGCGTGCGCCAATTCTGCAGACAAATGGCAGTATTCATCCACA
ATTTTAAAAGAAAAGGGGGGATTGGGGGGTACAGTGCAGGGGAAAGAATAGTAGACATAATAGCAACAGA
CATACAAACTAAAGAATTACAAAAACAAATTACAAAAATTCAAAATTTTCGGGTTTATTACAGGGACAGC
AGAGATCCAGTTTGGTTAATTAAGGTACCGAGGGCCTATTTCCCATGATTCCTTCATATTTGCATATACG
ATACAAGGCTGTTAGAGAGATAATTAGAATTAATTTGACTGTAAACACAAAGATATTAGTACAAAATACG
TGACGTAGAAAGTAATAATTTCTTGGGTAGTTTGCAGTTTTAAAATTATGTTTTAAAATGGACTATCATA
TGCTTACCGTAACTTGAAAGTATTTCGATTTCTTGGCTTTATATATCTTGTGGAAAGGACGAAACACCGA
GTTCAGGTGCAGCATAGGGGTTTTAGAGCTAGAAATAGCAAGTTAAAATAAGGCTAGTCCGTTATCAACT
TGAAAAAGTGGCACCGAGTCGGTGCTTTTTTGAATTCGCTAGCTAGGTCTTGAAAGGAGTGGGAATTGGC
TCCGGTGCCCGTCAGTGGGCAGAGCGCACATCGCCCACAGTCCCCGAGAAGTTGGGGGGAGGGGTCGGCA
ATTGATCCGGTGCCTAGAGAAGGTGGCGCGGGGTAAACTGGGAAAGTGATGTCGTGTACTGGCTCCGCCT
TTTTCCCGAGGGTGGGGGAGAACCGTATATAAGTGCAGTAGTCGCCGTGAACGTTCTTTTTCGCAACGGG
TTTGCCGCCAGAACACAGGACCGGTTCTAGAGCGCTGCCACCATGGACAAGAAGTACAGCATCGGCCTGG
ACATCGGCACCAACTCTGTGGGCTGGGCCGTGATCACCGACGAGTACAAGGTGCCCAGCAAGAAATTCAA
GGTGCTGGGCAACACCGACCGGCACAGCATCAAGAAGAACCTGATCGGAGCCCTGCTGTTCGACAGCGGC
GAAACAGCCGAGGCCACCCGGCTGAAGAGAACCGCCAGAAGAAGATACACCAGACGGAAGAACCGGATCT
GCTATCTGCAAGAGATCTTCAGCAACGAGATGGCCAAGGTGGACGACAGCTTCTTCCACAGACTGGAAGA
GTCCTTCCTGGTGGAAGAGGATAAGAAGCACGAGCGGCACCCCATCTTCGGCAACATCGTGGACGAGGTG
GCCTACCACGAGAAGTACCCCACCATCTACCACCTGAGAAAGAAACTGGTGGACAGCACCGACAAGGCCG
ACCTGCGGCTGATCTATCTGGCCCTGGCCCACATGATCAAGTTCCGGGGCCACTTCCTGATCGAGGGCGA
CCTGAACCCCGACAACAGCGACGTGGACAAGCTGTTCATCCAGCTGGTGCAGACCTACAACCAGCTGTTC
GAGGAAAACCCCATCAACGCCAGCGGCGTGGACGCCAAGGCCATCCTGTCTGCCAGACTGAGCAAGAGCA
GACGGCTGGAAAATCTGATCGCCCAGCTGCCCGGCGAGAAGAAGAATGGCCTGTTCGGAAACCTGATTGC
CCTGAGCCTGGGCCTGACCCCCAACTTCAAGAGCAACTTCGACCTGGCCGAGGATGCCAAACTGCAGCTG
AGCAAGGACACCTACGACGACGACCTGGACAACCTGCTGGCCCAGATCGGCGACCAGTACGCCGACCTGT
TTCTGGCCGCCAAGAACCTGTCCGACGCCATCCTGCTGAGCGACATCCTGAGAGTGAACACCGAGATCAC
CAAGGCCCCCCTGAGCGCCTCTATGATCAAGAGATACGACGAGCACCACCAGGACCTGACCCTGCTGAAA
GCTCTCGTGCGGCAGCAGCTGCCTGAGAAGTACAAAGAGATTTTCTTCGACCAGAGCAAGAACGGCTACG
CCGGCTACATTGACGGCGGAGCCAGCCAGGAAGAGTTCTACAAGTTCATCAAGCCCATCCTGGAAAAGAT
GGACGGCACCGAGGAACTGCTCGTGAAGCTGAACAGAGAGGACCTGCTGCGGAAGCAGCGGACCTTCGAC
AACGGCAGCATCCCCCACCAGATCCACCTGGGAGAGCTGCACGCCATTCTGCGGCGGCAGGAAGATTTTT
ACCCATTCCTGAAGGACAACCGGGAAAAGATCGAGAAGATCCTGACCTTCCGCATCCCCTACTACGTGGG
CCCTCTGGCCAGGGGAAACAGCAGATTCGCCTGGATGACCAGAAAGAGCGAGGAAACCATCACCCCCTGG
AACTTCGAGGAAGTGGTGGACAAGGGCGCTTCCGCCCAGAGCTTCATCGAGCGGATGACCAACTTCGATA
AGAACCTGCCCAACGAGAAGGTGCTGCCCAAGCACAGCCTGCTGTACGAGTACTTCACCGTGTATAACGA
GCTGACCAAAGTGAAATACGTGACCGAGGGAATGAGAAAGCCCGCCTTCCTGAGCGGCGAGCAGAAAAAG
GCCATCGTGGACCTGCTGTTCAAGACCAACCGGAAAGTGACCGTGAAGCAGCTGAAAGAGGACTACTTCA
AGAAAATCGAGTGCTTCGACTCCGTGGAAATCTCCGGCGTGGAAGATCGGTTCAACGCCTCCCTGGGCAC
ATACCACGATCTGCTGAAAATTATCAAGGACAAGGACTTCCTGGACAATGAGGAAAACGAGGACATTCTG
GAAGATATCGTGCTGACCCTGACACTGTTTGAGGACAGAGAGATGATCGAGGAACGGCTGAAAACCTATG
CCCACCTGTTCGACGACAAAGTGATGAAGCAGCTGAAGCGGCGGAGATACACCGGCTGGGGCAGGCTGAG
CCGGAAGCTGATCAACGGCATCCGGGACAAGCAGTCCGGCAAGACAATCCTGGATTTCCTGAAGTCCGAC
GGCTTCGCCAACAGAAACTTCATGCAGCTGATCCACGACGACAGCCTGACCTTTAAAGAGGACATCCAGA
AAGCCCAGGTGTCCGGCCAGGGCGATAGCCTGCACGAGCACATTGCCAATCTGGCCGGCAGCCCCGCCAT
TAAGAAGGGCATCCTGCAGACAGTGAAGGTGGTGGACGAGCTCGTGAAAGTGATGGGCCGGCACAAGCCC
GAGAACATCGTGATCGAAATGGCCAGAGAGAACCAGACCACCCAGAAGGGACAGAAGAACAGCCGCGAGA
GAATGAAGCGGATCGAAGAGGGCATCAAAGAGCTGGGCAGCCAGATCCTGAAAGAACACCCCGTGGAAAA
CACCCAGCTGCAGAACGAGAAGCTGTACCTGTACTACCTGCAGAATGGGCGGGATATGTACGTGGACCAG
GAACTGGACATCAACCGGCTGTCCGACTACGATGTGGACCATATCGTGCCTCAGAGCTTTCTGAAGGACG
ACTCCATCGACAACAAGGTGCTGACCAGAAGCGACAAGAACCGGGGCAAGAGCGACAACGTGCCCTCCGA
AGAGGTCGTGAAGAAGATGAAGAACTACTGGCGGCAGCTGCTGAACGCCAAGCTGATTACCCAGAGAAAG
TTCGACAATCTGACCAAGGCCGAGAGAGGCGGCCTGAGCGAACTGGATAAGGCCGGCTTCATCAAGAGAC
AGCTGGTGGAAACCCGGCAGATCACAAAGCACGTGGCACAGATCCTGGACTCCCGGATGAACACTAAGTA
CGACGAGAATGACAAGCTGATCCGGGAAGTGAAAGTGATCACCCTGAAGTCCAAGCTGGTGTCCGATTTC
CGGAAGGATTTCCAGTTTTACAAAGTGCGCGAGATCAACAACTACCACCACGCCCACGACGCCTACCTGA
ACGCCGTCGTGGGAACCGCCCTGATCAAAAAGTACCCTAAGCTGGAAAGCGAGTTCGTGTACGGCGACTA
CAAGGTGTACGACGTGCGGAAGATGATCGCCAAGAGCGAGCAGGAAATCGGCAAGGCTACCGCCAAGTAC
TTCTTCTACAGCAACATCATGAACTTTTTCAAGACCGAGATTACCCTGGCCAACGGCGAGATCCGGAAGC
GGCCTCTGATCGAGACAAACGGCGAAACCGGGGAGATCGTGTGGGATAAGGGCCGGGATTTTGCCACCGT
GCGGAAAGTGCTGAGCATGCCCCAAGTGAATATCGTGAAAAAGACCGAGGTGCAGACAGGCGGCTTCAGC
AAAGAGTCTATCCTGCCCAAGAGGAACAGCGATAAGCTGATCGCCAGAAAGAAGGACTGGGACCCTAAGA
AGTACGGCGGCTTCGACAGCCCCACCGTGGCCTATTCTGTGCTGGTGGTGGCCAAAGTGGAAAAGGGCAA
GTCCAAGAAACTGAAGAGTGTGAAAGAGCTGCTGGGGATCACCATCATGGAAAGAAGCAGCTTCGAGAAG
AATCCCATCGACTTTCTGGAAGCCAAGGGCTACAAAGAAGTGAAAAAGGACCTGATCATCAAGCTGCCTA
AGTACTCCCTGTTCGAGCTGGAAAACGGCCGGAAGAGAATGCTGGCCTCTGCCGGCGAACTGCAGAAGGG
AAACGAACTGGCCCTGCCCTCCAAATATGTGAACTTCCTGTACCTGGCCAGCCACTATGAGAAGCTGAAG
GGCTCCCCCGAGGATAATGAGCAGAAACAGCTGTTTGTGGAACAGCACAAGCACTACCTGGACGAGATCA
TCGAGCAGATCAGCGAGTTCTCCAAGAGAGTGATCCTGGCCGACGCTAATCTGGACAAAGTGCTGTCCGC
CTACAACAAGCACCGGGATAAGCCCATCAGAGAGCAGGCCGAGAATATCATCCACCTGTTTACCCTGACC
AATCTGGGAGCCCCTGCCGCCTTCAAGTACTTTGACACCACCATCGACCGGAAGAGGTACACCAGCACCA
AAGAGGTGCTGGACGCCACCCTGATCCACCAGAGCATCACCGGCCTGTACGAGACACGGATCGACCTGTC
TCAGCTGGGAGGCGACAAGCGACCTGCCGCCACAAAGAAGGCTGGACAGGCTAAGAAGAAGAAAGATTAC
AAAGACGATGACGATAAGGGATCCGGCGCAACAAACTTCTCTCTGCTGAAACAAGCCGGAGATGTCGAAG
AGAATCCTGGACCGAAAAAGCCTGAACTCACCGCGACGTCTGTCGAGAAGTTTCTGATCGAAAAGTTCGA
CAGCGTGTCCGACCTGATGCAGCTCTCGGAGGGCGAAGAATCTCGTGCTTTCAGCTTCGATGTAGGAGGG
CGTGGATATGTCCTGCGGGTAAATAGCTGCGCCGATGGTTTCTACAAAGATCGTTATGTTTATCGGCACT
TTGCATCGGCCGCGCTCCCGATTCCGGAAGTGCTTGACATTGGGGAATTCAGCGAGAGCCTGACCTATTG
CATCTCCCGCCGTGCACAGGGTGTCACGTTGCAAGACCTGCCTGAAACCGAACTGCCCGCTGTTCTGCAG
CCGGTCGCGGAGGCCATGGATGCGATCGCTGCGGCCGATCTTAGCCAGACGAGCGGGTTCGGCCCATTCG
GACCGCAAGGAATCGGTCAATACACTACATGGCGTGATTTCATATGCGCGATTGCTGATCCCCATGTGTA
TCACTGGCAAACTGTGATGGACGACACCGTCAGTGCGTCCGTCGCGCAGGCTCTCGATGAGCTGATGCTT
TGGGCCGAGGACTGCCCCGAAGTCCGGCACCTCGTGCACGCGGATTTCGGCTCCAACAATGTCCTGACGG
ACAATGGCCGCATAACAGCGGTCATTGACTGGAGCGAGGCGATGTTCGGGGATTCCCAATACGAGGTCGC
CAACATCTTCTTCTGGAGGCCGTGGTTGGCTTGTATGGAGCAGCAGACGCGCTACTTCGAGCGGAGGCAT
CCGGAGCTTGCAGGATCGCCGCGGCTCCGGGCGTATATGCTCCGCATTGGTCTTGACCAACTCTATCAGA
GCTTGGTTGACGGCAATTTCGATGATGCAGCTTGGGCGCAGGGTCGATGCGACGCAATCGTCCGATCCGG
AGCCGGGACTGTCGGGCGTACACAAATCGCCCGCAGAAGCGCGGCCGTCTGGACCGATGGCTGTGTAGAA
GTACTTCGCCGATAGACGCGTTAAGTCGACAATCAACCTCTGGATTACAAAATTTGTGAAAGATTGACTG
GTATTCTTAACTATGTTGCTCCTTTTACGCTATGTGGATACGCTGCTTTAATGCCTTTGTATCATGCTAT
TGCTTCCCGTATGGCTTTCATTTTCTCCTCCTTGTATAAATCCTGGTTGCTGTCTCTTTATGAGGAGTTG
TGGCCCGTTGTCAGGCAACGTGGCGTGGTGTGCACTGTGTTTGCTGACGCAACCCCCACTGGTTGGGGCA
TTGCCACCACCTGTCAGCTCCTTTCCGGGACTTTCGCTTTCCCCCTCCCTATTGCCACGGCGGAACTCAT
CGCCGCCTGCCTTGCCCGCTGCTGGACAGGGGCTCGGCTGTTGGGCACTGACAATTCCGTGGTGTTGTCG
GGGAAATCATCGTCCTTTCCTTGGCTGCTCGCCTGTGTTGCCACCTGGATTCTGCGCGGGACGTCCTTCT
GCTACGTCCCTTCGGCCCTCAATCCAGCGGACCTTCCTTCCCGCGGCCTGCTGCCGGCTCTGCGGCCTCT
TCCGCGTCTTCGCCTTCGCCCTCAGACGAGTCGGATCTCCCTTTGGGCCGCCTCCCCGCGTCGACTTTAA
GACCAATGACTTACAAGGCAGCTGTAGATCTTAGCCACTTTTTAAAAGAAAAGGGGGGACTGGAAGGGCT
AATTCACTCCCAACGAAGACAAGATCTGCTTTTTGCTTGTACTGGGTCTCTCTGGTTAGACCAGATCTGA
GCCTGGGAGCTCTCTGGCTAACTAGGGAACCCACTGCTTAAGCCTCAATAAAGCTTGCCTTGAGTGCTTC
AAGTAGTGTGTGCCCGTCTGTTGTGTGACTCTGGTAACTAGAGATCCCTCAGACCCTTTTAGTCAGTGTG
GAAAATCTCTAGCAGGGCCCGTTTAAACCCGCTGATCAGCCTCGACTGTGCCTTCTAGTTGCCAGCCATC
TGTTGTTTGCCCCTCCCCCGTGCCTTCCTTGACCCTGGAAGGTGCCACTCCCACTGTCCTTTCCTAATAA
AATGAGGAAATTGCATCGCATTGTCTGAGTAGGTGTCATTCTATTCTGGGGGGTGGGGTGGGGCAGGACA
GCAAGGGGGAGGATTGGGAAGACAATAGCAGGCATGCTGGGGATGCGGTGGGCTCTATGGCTTCTGAGGC
GGAAAGAACCAGCTGGGGCTCTAGGGGGTATCCCC
[124 nt withheld, positions 9066-9189]
C
[91 nt withheld, positions 9191-9281]
A
[49 nt withheld, positions 9283-9331]
CCTTTGACGTTGGAGTCCACGTTCTTT
[37 nt withheld, positions 9359-9395]
ACCCTATCTCGGTCTATTCTTTTGATTTATAAGGGATTTTGCCGATTTCGGCCTATTGGTTAAAAAATGA
GCTGATTTAACAAAAATTTAACGCGAATTAATTCTGTGGAATGTGTGTCAGTTAGGGTGTGGAAAGTCCC
CAGGCTCCCCAGCAGGCAGAAGTATGCAAAGCATGCATCTCAATTAGTCAGCAACCAGGTGTGGAAAGTC
CCCAGGCTCCCCAGCAGGCAGAAGTATGCAAAGCATGCATCTCAATTAGTCAGCAACCATAGTCCCGCCC
CTAACTCCGCCCATCCCGCCCCTAACTCCGCCCAGTTCCGCCCATTCTCCGCCCCATGGCTGACTAATTT
TTTTTATTTATGCAGAGGCCGAGGCCGCCTCTGCCTCTGAGCTATTCCAGAAGTAGTGAGGAGGCTTTTT
TGGAGGCCTAGGCTTTTGCAAAAAGCTCCCGGGAGCTTGTATATCCATTTTCGGATCTGATCAGCACGTG
TTGACAATTAATCATCGGCATAGTATATCGGCATAGTATAATACGACAAGGTGAGGAACTAAACCATGGC
CAAGTTGACCAGTGCCGTTCCGGTGCTCACCGCGCGCGACGTCGCCGGAGCGGTCGAGTTCTGGACCGAC
CGGCTCGGGTTCTCCCGGGACTTCGTGGAGGACGACTTCGCCGGTGTGGTCCGGGACGACGTGACCCTGT
TCATCAGCGCGGTCCAGGACCAGGTGGTGCCGGACAACACCCTGGCCTGGGTGTGGGTGCGCGGCCTGGA
CGAGCTGTACGCCGAGTGGTCGGAGGTCGTGTCCACGAACTTCCGGGACGCCTCCGGGCCGGCCATGACC
GAGATCGGCGAGCAGCCGTGGGGGCGGGAGTTCGCCCTGCGCGACCCGGCCGGCAACTGCGTGCACTTCG
TGGCCGAGGAGCAGGACTGACACGTGCTACGAGATTTCGATTCCACCGCCGCCTTCTATGAAAGGTTGGG
CTTCGGAATCGTTTTCCGGGACGCCGGCTGGATGATCCTCCAGCGCGGGGATCTCATGCTGGAGTTCTTC
GCCCACCCCAACTTGTTTATTGCAGCTTATAATGGTTACAAATAAAGCAATAGCATCACAAATTTCACAA
ATAAAGCATTTTTTTCACTGCATTCTAGTTGTGGTTTGTCCAAACTCATCAATGTATCTTATCATGTCTG
TATACCGTCGACCTCTAGCTAGAGCTTGGCGTAATCATGGTCATAGCTGTTTCCTGTGTGAAATTGTTAT
CCGCTCACAATTCCACACAACATACGAGCCGGAAGCATAAAGTGTAAAGCCTGGGGTGCCTAATGAGTGA
GCTAACTCACATTAATTGCGTTGCGCTCACTGCCCGCTTTCCAGTCGGGAAACCTGTCGTGCCAGCTGCA
TTAATGAATCGGCCAACGCGCGGGGAGAGGCGGTTTGCGTATTGGGCGCTCTTCCGCTTCCTCGCTCACT
GACTCGCTGCGCTCGGTCGTTCGGCTGCGGCGAGCGGTATCAGCTCACTCAAAGGCGGTAATACGGTTAT
CCACAGAATCAGGGGATAACGCAGGAAAGAACATGTGAGCAAAAGGCCAGCAAAAGGCCAGGAACCGTAA
AAAGGCCGCGTTGCTGGCGTTTTTCCATAGGCTCCGCCCCCCTGACGAGCATCACAAAAATCGACGCTCA
AGTCAGAGGTGGCGAAACCCGACAGGACTATAAAGATACCAGGCGTTTCCCCCTGGAAGCTCCCTCGTGC
GCTCTCCTGTTCCGACCCTGCCGCTTACCGGATACCTGTCCGCCTTTCTCCCTTCGGGAAGCGTGGCGCT
TTCTCATAGCTCACGCTGTAGGTATCTCAGTTCGGTGTAGGTCGTTCGCTCCAAGCTGGGCTGTGTGCAC
GAACCCCCCGTTCAGCCCGACCGCTGCGCCTTATCCGGTAACTATCGTCTTGAGTCCAACCCGGTAAGAC
ACGACTTATCGCCACTGGCAGCAGCCACTGGTAACAGGATTAGCAGAGCGAGGTATGTAGGCGGTGCTAC
AGAGTTCTTGAAGTGGTGGCCTAACTACGGCTACACTAGAAGAACAGTATTTGGTATCTGCGCTCTGCTG
AAGCCAGTTACCTTCGGAAAAAGAGTTGGTAGCTCTTGATCCGGCAAACAAACCACCGCTGGTAGCGGTG
GTTTTTTTGTTTGCAAGCAGCAGATTACGCGCAGAAAAAAAGGATCTCAAGAAGATCCTTTGATCTTTTC
TACGGGGTCTGACGCTCAGTGGAACGAAAACTCACGTTAAGGGATTTTGGTCATGAGATTATCAAAAAGG
ATCTTCACCTAGATCCTTTTAAATTAAAAATGAAGTTTTAAATCAATCTAAAGTATATATGAGTAAACTT
GGTCTGACAGTTACCAATGCTTAATCAGTGAGGCACCTATCTCAGCGATCTGTCTATTTCGTTCATCCAT
AGTTGCCTGACTCCCCGTCGTGTAGATAACTACGATACGGGAGGGCTTACCATCTGGCCCCAGTGCTGCA
ATGATACCGCGAGACCCACGCTCACCGGCTCCAGATTTATCAGCAATAAACCAGCCAGCCGGAAGGGCCG
AGCGCAGAAGTGGTCCTGCAACTTTATCCGCCTCCATCCAGTCTATTAATTGTTGCCGGGAAGCTAGAGT
AAGTAGTTCGCCAGTTAATAGTTTGCGCAACGTTGTTGCCATTGCTACAGGCATCGTGGTGTCACGCTCG
TCGTTTGGTATGGCTTCATTCAGCTCCGGTTCCCAACGATCAAGGCGAGTTACATGATCCCCCATGTTGT
GCAAAAAAGCGGTTAGCTCCTTCGGTCCTCCGATCGTTGTCAGAAGTAAGTTGGCCGCAGTGTTATCACT
CATGGTTATGGCAGCACTGCATAATTCTCTTACTGTCATGCCATCCGTAAGATGCTTTTCTGTGACTGGT
GAGTACTCAACCAAGTCATTCTGAGAATAGTGTATGCGGCGACCGAGTTGCTCTTGCCCGGCGTCAATAC
GGGATAATACCGCGCCACATAGCAGAACTTTAAAAGTGCTCATCATTGGAAAACGTTCTTCGGGGCGAAA
ACTCTCAAGGATCTTACCGCTGTTGAGATCCAGTTCGATGTAACCCACTCGTGCACCCAACTGATCTTCA
GCATCTTTTACTTTCACCAGCGTTTCTGGGTGAGCAAAAACAGGAAGGCAAAATGCCGCAAAAAAGGGAA
TAAGGGCGACACGGAAATGTTGAATACTCATACTCTTCCTTTTTCAATATTATTGAAGCATTTATCAGGG
TTATTGTCTCATGAGCGGATACATATTTGAATGTATTTAGAAAAATAAACAAATAGGGGTTCCGCGCACA
TTTCCCCGAAAAGTGCCACCTGACGTCGACGGATCGGGAGATCTCCCGATCCCCTATGGTGCACTCTCAG
TACAATCTGCTCTGATGCCGCATAGTTAAGCCAGTATCTGCTCCCTGCTTGTGTGTTGGAGGTCGCTGAG
TAGTGCGCGAGCAAAATTTAAGCTACAACAAGGCAAGGCTTGACCGACAATTGCATGAAGAATCTGCTTA
GGGTTAGGCGTTTTGCGCTGCTTCGCGATGTACGGGCCAGATATACGCGCGCGTTGACATTGATTATTGA
CTAGTTATTAATAGTAATCAATTACGGGGTCATTAGTTCATAGCCCATATATGGAGTTCCGCGTTACATA
ACTTACGGTAAATGGCCCGCCTGGCTGACCGCCCAACGACCCCCGCCCATTGACGTCAATAATGACGTAT
GTTCCCATAGTAACGCCAATAGGGACTTTCCATTGACGTCAATGGGTGGAGTATTTACGGTAAACTGCCC
ACTTGGCAGTACATCAAGTGTATCATATGCCAAGTACGCCCCCTATTGACGTCAATGACGGTAAATGGCC
CGCCTGGCATTATGCCCAGTACATGACCTTATGGGACTTTCCTACTTGGCAGTACATCTACGTATTAGTC
ATCGCTATTACCATGG
Features (pLannotate 1.2.2; 33 found; start..end, strand, type, name):
    217..397     +  LTR            5' LTR (truncated): truncated 5' long terminal repeat (LTR) from HIV-1
    444..569     +  misc_feature   HIV-1 Ψ: packaging signal of human immunodeficiency virus type 1
    553..916     +  CDS            HIV-1 gag (fragment): gag protein from human immunodeficiency virus 1; gag
   1062..1295    +  misc_feature   RRE: The Rev response element (RRE) of HIV-1 allows for Rev-dependent mRNA export from the nucleus to the cytoplasm.
   1672..1772    +  CDS            Rev (fragment): human immunodeficiency virus 1 (HIV-1) Rev protein; rev; enhances nuclear export of unspliced and incompletely spliced viral mRNAs
   1822..1939    +  misc_feature   cPPT/CTS: central polypurine tract and central termination sequence of HIV-1
   1990..2230    +  promoter       U6 promoter: RNA polymerase III promoter for human U6 snRNA
   2260..2335    +  misc_RNA       gRNA scaffold: guide RNA scaffold for the Streptococcus pyogenes CRISPR/Cas9 system
   2353..2371    +  CDS            small t antigen (fragment): SV40 (simian virus 40) small t antigen
   2397..2608    +  promoter       EF-1α core promoter: core promoter for human elongation factor EF-1α
   2633..6736    +  CDS            Cas9: Cas9 (Csn1) endonuclease from the Streptococcus pyogenes Type II CRISPR/Cas system generates RNA-guided double strand breaks in DNA
   6874..7855    +  CDS            HygR (fragment): aminoglycoside phosphotransferase from E. coli; aph(4)-Ia; confers resistance to hygromycin
   7871..8459    +  misc_feature   WPRE: woodchuck hepatitis virus posttranscriptional regulatory element
   8510..8529    +  misc_feature   cPPT/CTS (fragment): central polypurine tract and central termination sequence of HIV-1
   8531..8764    +  LTR            3' LTR (ΔU3): self-inactivating 3' long terminal repeat (LTR) from HIV-1
   8796..9020    +  polyA_signal   bGH poly(A) signal: bovine growth hormone polyadenylation signal
   9024..9045    +  promoter       SV40 promoter (fragment): SV40 enhancer and early promoter
   9066..9494    +  rep_origin     f1 ori (sequence partly withheld): f1 bacteriophage origin of replication; arrow indicates direction of (+) strand synthesis
   9508..9837    +  promoter       SV40 promoter: SV40 enhancer and early promoter
   9885..9932    +  promoter       EM7 promoter: synthetic bacterial promoter&nbsp
   9951..10325   +  CDS            BleoR: antibiotic-binding protein; Sh ble from Streptoalloteichus hindustanus; confers resistance to bleomycin, phleomycin, and Zeocin™
  10335..10460   +  CDS            ble (fragment): BLE_KLEPN - Experimental evidence at protein level: Swiss-Prot protein existence level 1. Binding protein with a strong affinity to the bleomycin family of antibiotics. Binds to CL990; an antimitotic-antibiotic compound. From Klebsiella pneumoniae.
  10455..10576   +  polyA_signal   SV40 poly(A) signal: SV40 polyadenylation signal
  10647..10669   -  protein_bind   lac operator (fragment): The lac repressor binds to the lac operator to inhibit transcription in E. coli. This inhibition can be relieved by adding lactose or isopropyl-β-D-thiogalactopyranoside (IPTG). lac repressor encoded by lacI
  10673..10703   -  promoter       lac promoter: promoter for the E. coli lac operon
  10718..10739   -  protein_bind   CAP binding site: CAP binding activates transcription in the presence of cAMP. E. coli catabolite activator protein
  10752..10844   -  CDS            lacI (fragment): lac repressor; lacI; The lac repressor binds to the lac operator to inhibit transcription in E. coli. This inhibition can be relieved by adding lactose or isopropyl-β-D-thiogalactopyranoside (IPTG).
  11027..11615   -  rep_origin     ori: high-copy-number ColE1/pMB1/pBR322/pUC origin of replication
  11786..12646   -  CDS            AmpR: β-lactamase; bla; confers resistance to ampicillin, carbenicillin, and related antibiotics
  12647..12751   -  promoter       AmpR promoter: bla
  12810..12862   -  misc_feature   bom (fragment): basis of mobility region from pBR322
  13021..13400   +  enhancer       CMV enhancer: human cytomegalovirus immediate early enhancer
  13401..199     +  promoter       CMV promoter (across the origin): human cytomegalovirus (CMV) immediate early promoter
