[The description below was written by a language model from this plasmid's Addgene catalogue record and pLannotate feature annotations shown in this document.]
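Description:
pLenti-Hygro-sgSIK3 is an all-in-one lentiviral CRISPR/Cas9 plasmid built on the pLentiCRISPR v2 hygro backbone, designed to deliver both Cas9 and a guide RNA against human SIK3 into mammalian cells. In bacteria it is maintained through a high-copy ColE1/pUC-type origin and selected with ampicillin via the β-lactamase gene. The backbone also carries an f1 origin and, outside the viral region, an SV40/EM7-driven bleomycin/Zeocin resistance cassette with an SV40 polyadenylation signal.

The transfer cassette has a third-generation-style layout. A CMV enhancer/promoter fused to a truncated HIV-1 5' LTR drives genomic RNA production in packaging cells, followed by the Ψ packaging signal, a gag fragment, the Rev response element for Rev-dependent nuclear export, and the cPPT/CTS. It ends in a self-inactivating ΔU3 3' LTR, with a bGH polyadenylation signal downstream. Within this frame, a human U6 RNA polymerase III promoter transcribes the SIK3-targeting spacer joined to the Streptococcus pyogenes gRNA scaffold. A separate EF-1α core promoter drives S. pyogenes Cas9, followed by a hygromycin resistance coding sequence and a WPRE, which enhances transcript expression. The annotation shows no separate promoter for the hygromycin marker, suggesting it is co-expressed from the Cas9 transcript, although the linking element is not annotated.

After packaging and transduction, cells carrying the integrated provirus can be selected with hygromycin, and Cas9-mediated cleavage at the SIK3 locus is used to disrupt the gene. The associated publication studied SIK1 and SIK3 as mediators of the tumor-suppressive effects of LKB1 in non-small cell lung cancer.
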