Addgene plasmid #138699: pLenti-Hygro-sgSIK3
Purpose: Expresses a human SIK3-targeting sgRNA and Cas9
Depositing lab: Reuben Shaw. Depositing organization: Salk Institute for Biological Studies. Publication: The AMPK-Related Kinases SIK1 and SIK3 Mediate Key Tumor-Suppressive Effects of LKB1 in NSCLC. Hollstein PE, Eichner LJ, Brun SN, Kamireddy A, Svensson RU, Vera LI, Ross DS, Rymoff TJ, Hutchins A, Galvez HM, Williams AE, Shokhirev MN, Screaton RA, Berdeaux R, Shaw RJ. Cancer Discov. 2019 Nov;9(11):1606-1627. doi: 10.1158/2159-8290.CD-18-1261. Epub 2019 Jul 26. PubMed 31350328.
Backbone
  Vector backbone: pLentiCRISPR v2 hygro
  Vector type: Lentiviral
Growth in bacteria
  Bacterial resistance: Ampicillin, 100 μg/mL
  Growth temperature: 37°C
  Growth strain: NEB Stable
  Copy number: High Copy
Gene/Insert
  Gene/Insert name: sgSIK3 human
  gRNA/shRNA sequence: AGTTCAGGTGCAGCATAGGG
  Species: H. sapiens (human)
  Entrez Gene: SIK3 (a.k.a. L19, QSK, SIK-3)
  Promoter: hU6
  Cloning method: Restriction Enzyme; 5′ cloning site unknown (unknown if destroyed)
Terms and licenses: Academic/Nonprofit Terms; Industry Terms: Not Available to Industry
How to cite: pLenti-Hygro-sgSIK3 was a gift from Reuben Shaw (Addgene plasmid # 138699 ; http://n2t.net/addgene:138699 ; RRID:Addgene_138699)
