>Addgene plasmid #138699 | pLenti-Hygro-sgSIK3 | depositor partial sequence | sequence record 268023 | hU6 FWD Sequence
CCGTATCGATTTCTTGGCTTTATATATCTTGTGGAAGGACGAAACACCGAGTTCAGGTGCAGCATAGGGG
TTTTAGAGCTAGAAATAGCAAGTTAAAATAAGGCTAGTCCGTTATCAACTTGAAAAAGTGGCACCGAGTC
GGTGCTTTTTTGAATTCGCTAGCTAGGTCTTGAAAGGAGTGGGAATTGGCTCCGGTGCCCGTCAGTGGGC
AGAGCGCACATCGCCCACAGTCCCCGAGAAGTTGGGGGGAGGGGTCGGCAATTGATCCGGTGCCTAGAGA
AGGTGGCGCGGGGTAAACTGGGAAAGTGATGTCGTGTACTGGCTCCGCCTTTTTCCCGAGGGTGGGGGAG
AACCGTATATAAGTGCAGTAGTCGCCGTGAACGTTCTTTTTCGCAACGGGTTTGCCGCCAGAACACAGGA
CCGGTTCTAGAGCGCTGCCACCATGGACAAGAAGTACAGCATCGGCCTGGACATCGGCACCAACTCTGTG
GGCTGGGCCGTGATCACCGACGAGTACAAGGTGCCCAGCAAGAAATTCAAGGTGCTGGGCAACACCGACC
GGCACAGCATCAAGAAGAACCTGATCGGAGCCCTGCTGTTCGACAGCGGCGAAACAGCCGAGGCCACCCG
GCTGAAGAGAACCGCCAGAAGAAGATACACCAGACGGAAGAACCGGATCTGCTATCTGCAAGAGATCTTC
AGCAACGAGATGGCCAAGGTGGACGACAGCTTCTTCCACAGACTGGAAGAGTCCTTCCTGGTGGAAGAGG
ATAAGAAGCACGAGCGGCACCCCATCTTCGGCAACATCGTGGACGAGGTGGCCTACCACGAGAAGTACCC
CACCATCTACCACCTGAGAAAGAAACTGGTGGACAGCACCGACAAGGCCGACCTGCGGCTGATCTATCTG
GCCCTGGCCCACATGATCAAGTTCCGGGGCCACTTCCTGATCGAGGGCGACCTGAACCCCGACACAGCGA
CGTGGACAGCTGTTCATCAGCTGGTGCAGACTACACAGCTGTCGAGAAACCCATCACGCAGCGCGTGACG
CAGCATCTGTCTGCAGACTGACAGAGCAGACGCTGAAATCTGATCGCCAGCTGCCGCGAGAAGAAGAATG
GNNGTTCGGGAAACCTGAAT
